Addgene plasmid #145365: pmCellFree_KA2_ZIKV NS3
Purpose: Cell-free/mammalian expression vector for Zika virus NS3 protein with N-term mCherry
Depositing lab: Rob Parton. Depositing organization: University of Queensland. Publication: Mapping Interactions among Cell-Free Expressed Zika Virus Proteins. Varasteh Moradi S, Gagoski D, Mureev S, Walden P, McMahon KA, Parton RG, Johnston WA, Alexandrov K. J Proteome Res. 2020 Apr 3;19(4):1522-1532. doi: 10.1021/acs.jproteome.9b00771. Epub 2020 Mar 9. PubMed 32081002.
Backbone
  Vector backbone: pmCellFree_KA2
  Vector type: Bacterial Expression
Growth in bacteria
  Bacterial resistance: Ampicillin, 100 μg/mL
  Growth temperature: 37°C
  Growth strain: DH5alpha
  Copy number: High Copy
Gene/Insert
  Gene/Insert name: ZIKV NS3
  Species: NC_012532 (ZIKAV)
  Promoter: T7- CMV/CAG
  Tag / fusion protein: 8xHis and mCherry (N terminal on backbone)
  Cloning method: Gateway Cloning
Terms and licenses: Academic/Nonprofit Terms; Industry Terms: Not Available to Industry
How to cite: pmCellFree_KA2_ZIKV NS3 was a gift from Rob Parton (Addgene plasmid # 145365 ; http://n2t.net/addgene:145365 ; RRID:Addgene_145365)
