[The description below was written by a language model from this plasmid's Addgene catalogue record and pLannotate feature annotations shown in this document.]
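Description:
pmCellFree_KA2_ZIKV NS3 is a 7.8 kb multi-host expression plasmid built on the pmCellFree_KA2 backbone, designed to produce Zika virus NS3 as an N-terminal mCherry fusion either in cell-free translation reactions or in mammalian cells. It is maintained in E. coli through a high-copy ColE1/pUC-type origin and selected with ampicillin via the β-lactamase gene.

The expression cassette stacks two promoter systems upstream of a single open reading frame. A CAG-type arrangement (CMV enhancer, chicken β-actin promoter and chimeric intron fragments) drives transcription in mammalian cells, while a T7 promoter placed just downstream allows in vitro transcription to supply template for cell-free expression. Matching termination signals follow the coding region: a rabbit β-globin polyadenylation signal for the mammalian route and a T7 terminator for the phage polymerase. The catalogue lists an 8xHis tag and mCherry as N-terminal, backbone-encoded tags. The NS3 insert was introduced by Gateway cloning and is flanked by attB1 and attB2 sites downstream of mCherry. The annotation tool labelled this CDS by homology to the dengue virus 2 polyprotein NS3 region, but the record identifies it as Zika virus NS3, the flaviviral protein with serine protease, NTPase and RNA helicase activities. A short His-tag fragment is also annotated after attB2; whether it is translated is not clear from the record.

The cassette is bracketed by baculovirus recombination regions (lef2/ORF603 and ORF1629), and a loxP site lies beyond the ORF1629 arm. These suggest the backbone could also support baculovirus transfer, although the record does not describe this use. The associated work used such constructs to map interactions among cell-free expressed Zika virus proteins.
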