Features (pLannotate 1.2.2; 21 found; start..end, strand, type, name):
      4..39      +  CDS            lef2 (fragment): baculovirus late expression factor 2
    181..1008    +  misc_recomb    baculovirus recombination region (lef2/ORF603): contains ORF603 and part of lef2
   1020..1078    +  misc_recomb    baculovirus recombination region (ORF603) (fragment): contains ORF603 and part of lef2
   1140..1443    +  enhancer       CMV enhancer: human cytomegalovirus immediate early enhancer
   1449..1726    +  promoter       chicken β-actin promoter: No description available
   1727..1862    +  intron         hybrid intron (fragment): hybrid between chicken β-actin (CBA) and minute virus of mice (MMV) introns (Gray et al., 2011)
   1951..2081    +  intron         chimeric intron (fragment): chimera between introns from chicken β-actin and rabbit β-globin
   2147..2165    +  promoter       T7 promoter: promoter for bacteriophage T7 RNA polymerase
   2339..3040    +  CDS            mCherry: mCherry is a basic (constitutively fluorescent) red fluorescent protein published in 2004, derived from Discosoma sp.. It is reported to be a very rapidly-maturing monomer with low acid sensitivity.
   3065..3089    +  protein_bind   attB1: mutant version of attB; recombination site for the Gateway® BP reaction BP Clonase™
   3092..4942    +  CDS            POLG_DEN2T (fragment) (sequence partly withheld): Experimental evidence at protein level: Swiss-Prot protein existence level 1. [Serine protease NS3]: Displays three enzymatic activities: serine protease, NTPase and RNA helicase. NS3 serine protease, in association with NS2B, performs its autocleavage and cleaves the polyprotein at dibasic sites in the cytoplasm: C-prM, NS2A-NS2B, NS2B- NS3, NS3-NS4A, NS4A-2K and NS4B-NS5. NS3 RNA helicase binds RNA and unwinds dsRNA in the 3' to 5' direction. From Dengue virus type 2 (strain Tonga/EKB194/1974) (DENV-2).
   4944..4968    -  protein_bind   attB2: mutant version of attB; recombination site for the Gateway® BP reaction BP Clonase™
   5003..5020    +  CDS            7xHis (fragment): 6xHis affinity tag
   5032..5100    +  CDS            HBB (fragment): HBB_PONPY - Experimental evidence at transcript level: Swiss-Prot protein existence level 2. Involved in oxygen transport from the lung to the various peripheral tissues. From Pongo pygmaeus (Bornean orangutan).
   5175..5230    +  polyA_signal   β-globin poly(A) signal: rabbit β-globin polyadenylation signal (Gil and Proudfoot, 1987)
   5318..5365    +  terminator     T7 terminator: transcription terminator for bacteriophage T7 RNA polymerase
   5378..6083    +  misc_recomb    baculovirus recombination region (ORF1629): contains part of ORF1629
   6092..6125    +  protein_bind   loxP: Cre-mediated recombination occurs in the 8-bp core sequence (GCATACAT). Cre recombinase
   6293..6880    -  rep_origin     ori: high-copy-number ColE1/pMB1/pBR322/pUC origin of replication
   6893..7753    -  CDS            AmpR: β-lactamase; bla; confers resistance to ampicillin, carbenicillin, and related antibiotics
   7754..7805    -  promoter       AmpR promoter (fragment): bla
>Addgene plasmid #145365 | pmCellFree_KA2_ZIKV NS3 | addgene full sequence | sequence record 305168 | Addgene NGS Result
TCCTGCATCTTTTAATCAAATCCCAAGATGTGTATAAACGCGCCGGTATGTACAGGAAGAGGTTTATACT
AAACTGTTACATTGCAAACGTGGTTTCGTGTGCCAAGTGTGAAAACCGATGTTTAATCAAGGCTCTGACG
CATTTCTACAACCACGACTCCAAGTGTGTGGGTGAAGTCATGCATCTTTTAATCAAATCCCAAGATGTGT
ATAAACCACCAAACTGCCAAAAAATGAAAACTGTCGACAAGCTCTGTCCGTTTGCTGGCAACTGCAAGGG
TCTCAATCCTATTTGTAATTATTGAATAATAAAACAATTATAAATGTCAAATTTGTTTTTTATTAACGAT
ACAAACCAAACGCAACAAGAACATTTGTAGTATTATCTATAATTGAAAACGCGTAGTTATAATCGCTGAG
GTAATATTTAAAATCATTTTCAAATGATTCACAGTTAATTTGCGACAATATAATTTTATTTTCACATAAA
CTAGACGCCTTGTCGTCTTCTTCTTCGTATTCCTTCTCTTTTTCATTTTTCTCTTCATAAAAATTAACAT
AGTTATTATCGTATCCATATATGTATCTATCGTATAGAGTAAATTTTTTGTTGTCATAAATATATATGTC
TTTTTTAATGGGGTGTATAGTACCGCTGCGCATAGTTTTTCTGTAATTTACAACAGTGCTATTTTCTGGT
AGTTCTTCGGAGTGTGTTGCTTTAATTATTAAATTTATATAATCAATGAATTTGGGATCGTCGGTTTTGT
ACAATATGTTGCCGGCATAGTACGCAGCTTCTTCTAGTTCAATTACACCATTTTTTAGCAGCACCGGATT
AACATAACTTTCCAAAATGTTGTACGAACCGTTAAACAAAAACAGTTCACCTCCCTTTTCTATACTATTG
TCTGCGAGCAGTTGTTTGTTGTTAAAAATAACAGCCATTGTAATGAGACGCACAAACTAATATCACAAAC
TGGAAATGTCTATCAATATATAGTTGCTGATGGCCGGCCGTAATGAGACGCACAAACTAATATCACAAAC
TGGAAATGTCTATCAATATATAGTTGCTCTAGTTATTAATAGTAATCAATTACGGGGTCATTAGTTCATA
GCCCATATATGGAGTTCCGCGTTACATAACTTACGGTAAATGGCCCGCCTGGCTGACCGCCCAACGACCC
CCGCCCATTGACGTCAATAATGACGTATGTTCCCATAGTAACGCCAATAGGGACTTTCCATTGACGTCAA
TGGGTGGAGTATTTACGGTAAACTGCCCACTTGGCAGTACATCAAGTGTATCATATGCCAAGTACGCCCC
CTATTGACGTCAATGACGGTAAATGGCCCGCCTGGCATTATGCCCAGTACATGACCTTATGGGACTTTCC
TACTTGGCAGTACATCTACGTATTAGTCATCGCTATTACCATGCATGGTCGAGGTGAGCCCCACGTTCTG
CTTCACTCTCCCCATCTCCCCCCCCTCCCCACCCCCAATTTTGTATTTATTTATTTTTTAATTATTTTGT
GCAGCGATGGGGGCGGGGGGGGGGGGGGGGCGCGCGCCGGGGGGGGGGGGGGGGGGGGGGGGGGGGGGGG
GGGGGGGGCGGAGAGGTGCGGCGGCAGCCAATCAGAGCGGCGCGCTCCGAAAGTTTCCTTTTATGGCGAG
GCGGCGGCGGCGGCGGCCCTATAAAAAGCGAAGCGCGCGGCGGGCGGGAGTCGCTGCGCGCTGCCTTCGC
CCCGTGCCCCGCTCCGCCGCCGCCTCGCGCCGCCCGCCCCGGCTCTGACTGACCGCGTTACTCCCACAGG
TGAGCGGGCGGGACGGCCCTTCTCCTTCGGGCTGTAATTAGCGCTTGGTTTAATGACGGCTTGTTTCTTT
TCTGTGGCTGCGTGAAAGCCTTGAGGGGCTCCGGGAGGGCCCTTTGTGCGGGGGGAGCGGCTCGGGGCTG
TCCGCGGGGGGACGGCTGCCTTCGGGGGGGACGGGGCAGGGCGGGGTTCGGCTTCTGGCGTGTGACCGGC
GGCTCTAGAGCCTCTGCTAACCATGTTCATGCCTTCTTCTTTTTCCTACAGCTCCTGGGCAACGTGCTGG
TTATTGTGCTGTCTCATCATTTTGGCAAAGAATTGGATCGGACGTCTAATACGACTCACTATAGGGACAT
CTTAAGTTTATTTTATTTTATTTTATTTTATTTTATTTTATTTTATTTTATTTTATTTTATTTTATTTAA
CCATGACAGTAATGTATAAAGTCTGTAAAGACATTAAACACGTAAGTGAAACCATGGGCACCTCTGGTCA
CCACCATCACCACCATCACCACGGCACAAGCAAGGGCGAGGAGGATAACATGGCCATCATCAAGGAGTTC
ATGCGCTTCAAGGTGCACATGGAGGGCTCCGTGAACGGCCACGAGTTCGAGATCGAGGGCGAGGGCGAGG
GCCGCCCCTACGAGGGCACCCAGACCGCCAAGCTGAAGGTGACCAAGGGTGGCCCCCTGCCCTTCGCCTG
GGACATCCTGTCCCCTCAGTTCATGTACGGCTCCAAGGCCTACGTGAAGCACCCCGCCGACATCCCCGAC
TACTTGAAGCTGTCCTTCCCCGAGGGCTTCAAGTGGGAGCGCGTGATGAACTTCGAGGACGGCGGCGTGG
TGACCGTGACCCAGGACTCCTCCCTGCAGGACGGCGAGTTCATCTACAAGGTGAAGCTGCGCGGCACCAA
CTTCCCCTCCGACGGCCCCGTAATGCAGAAGAAGACTATGGGCTGGGAGGCCTCCTCCGAGCGGATGTAC
CCCGAGGACGGCGCCCTGAAGGGCGAGATCAAGCAGAGGCTGAAGCTGAAGGACGGCGGCCACTACGACG
CTGAGGTCAAGACCACCTACAAGGCCAAGAAGCCCGTGCAGCTGCCCGGCGCCTACAACGTCAACATCAA
GTTGGACATCACCTCCCACAACGAGGACTACACCATCGTGGAACAGTACGAACGCGCCGAGGGCCGCCAC
TCCACCGGCGGCATGGACGAGCTGTACAAGCTGGAGGTGCTCTTCCAGGGTCCGACAAGTTTGTACAAAA
AAGCAGGCTTCAGTGGCGCCCTCTGGGACGTGCCTGCTCCCAAAGAAGTGAAGAAAGGAGAGACCACAGA
TGGAGTGTACAGAGTGATGACTCGCAGACTGCTAGGTTCAACACAGGTTGGAGTGGGAGTCATGCAAGAG
GGAGTCTTCCACACCATGTGGCACGTTACAAAAGGAGCCGCACTGAGGAGCGGTGAGGGAAGACTTGATC
CATACTGGGGGGATGTCAAGCAGGACTTGGTGTCATACTGTGGGCCTTGGAAGTTGGATGCAGCTTGGGA
TGGACTCAGCGAGGTACAGCTTTTGGCCGTACCTCCCGGAGAGAGGGCCAGAAACATTCAGACCCTGCCT
GGAATATTCAAGACAAAGGACGGGGACATCGGAGCAGTTGCTCTGGACTACCCTGCAGGGACCTCAGGAT
CTCCGATCCTAGACAAATGTGGAAGAGTGATAGGACTCTATGGCAATGGGGTTGTGATCAAGAATGGAAG
CTATGTTAGTGCTATAACCCAGGGAAAGAGGGAGGAGGAGACTCCGGTTGAATGTTTCGAACCCTCG
[1305 nt withheld, positions 3638-4942]
AACCCAGCTTTCTTGTACAAAGTGGTGTAAGCGGCCGCCAGCTTTCTAGACCAGTTTAAACATCACCATC
ACCATCACTAAGTGATTAACCTCAGGTGCAGGCTGCCTATCAGAAGGTGGTGGCTGGTGTGGCCAATGCC
CTGGCTCACAAATACCACTGAGATCGATCTTTTTCCCTCTGCCAAAAATTATGGGGACATCATGAAGCCC
CTTGAGCATCTGACTTCTGGCTAATAAAGGAAATTTATTTTCATTGCAATAGTGTGTTGGAATTTTTTGT
GTCTCTCACTCGGAAGGACATATGGGAGGGCAAATCATTTAAAACATCAGAATGAGTATTTGGTTTAGAG
TTTGGCAACATATGCCCATATGTAACTAGCATAACCCCTTGGGGCCTCTAAACGGGTCTTGAGGGGTTTT
TTGCTGAAAGCATGCGGAGGAAATTCTCCTTGAAGTTTCCCTGGTGTTCAAAGTAAAGGAGTTTGCACCA
GACGCACCTCTGTTCACTGGTCCGGCGTATTAAAACACGATACATTGTTATTAGTACATTTATTAAGCGC
TAGATTCTGTGCGTTGTTGATTTACAGACAATTGTTGTACGTATTTTAATAATTCATTAAATTTATAATC
TTTAGGGTGGTATGTTAGAGCGAAAATCAAATGATTTTCAGCGTCTTTATATCTGAATTTAAATATTAAA
TCCTCAATAGATTTGTAAAATAGGTTTCGATTAGTTTCAAACAAGGGTTGTTTTTCCGAACCGATGGCTG
GACTATCTAATGGATTTTCGCTCAACGCCACAAAACTTGCCAAATCTTGTAGCAGCAATCTAGCTTTGTC
GATATTCGTTTGTGTTTTGTTTTGTAATAAAGGTTCGACGTCGTTCAAAATATTATGCGCTTTTGTATTT
CTTTCATCACTGTCGTTAGTGTACAATTGACTCGACGTAAACACGTTAAATAGAGCTTGGACATATTTAA
CATCGGGCGTGTTAGCTTTATTAGGCCGATTATCGTCGTCGTCCCAACCCTCGTCGTTAGAAGTTGCTTC
CGAAGACGATTTTGCCATAGCCACACGACGCCTATTAATTGTGTCGGCTAACACGTCCGCGATCAAATTT
GTAGTTGAGCTTTTTGGAATTGCGATCGCATAACTTCGTATAGCATACATTATACGAAGTTATAAGCTCG
GAACGCTGCGCTCGGTCGTTCGGCTGCGGCGAGCGGTATCAGCTCACTCAAAGGCGGTAATACGGTTATC
CACAGAATCAGGGGATAACGCAGGAAAGAACATGTGAGCAAAAGGCCAGCAAAAGGCCAGGAACCGTAAA
AAGGCCGCGTTGCTGGCGTTTTTCCATAGGCTCCGCCCCCTGACGAGCATCACAAAAATCGACGCTCAAG
TCAGAGGTGGCGAAACCCGACAGGACTATAAAGATACCAGGCGTTTCCCCCTGGAAGCTCCCTCGTGCGC
TCTCCTGTTCCGACCCTGCCGCTTACCGGATACCTGTCCGCCTTTCTCCCTTCGGGAAGCGTGGCGCTTT
CTCATAGCTCACGCTGTAGGTATCTCAGTTCGGTGTAGGTCGTTCGCTCCAAGCTGGGCTGTGTGCACGA
ACCCCCCGTTCAGCCCGACCGCTGCGCCTTATCCGGTAACTATCGTCTTGAGTCCAACCCGGTAAGACAC
GACTTATCGCCACTGGCAGCAGCCACTGGTAACAGGATTAGCAGAGCGAGGTATGTAGGCGGTGCTACAG
AGTTCTTGAAGTGGTGGCCTAACTACGGCTACACTAGAAGAACAGTATTTGGTATCTGCGCTCTGCTGAA
GCCAGTTACCTTCGGAAAAAGAGTTGGTAGCTCTTGATCCGGCAAACAAACCACCGCTGGTAGCGGTGGT
TTTTTTGTTTGCAAGCAGCAGATTACGCGCAGAAAAAAAGGATCTCAAGAAGATCCTTTGTTACCAATGC
TTAATCAGTGAGGCACCTATCTCAGCGATCTGTCTATTTCGTTCATCCATAGTTGCCTGACTCCCCGTCG
TGTAGATAACTACGATACGGGAGGGCTTACCATCTGGCCCCAGTGCTGCAATGATACCGCGAGACCCACG
CTCACCGGCTCCAGATTTATCAGCAATAAACCAGCCAGCCGGAAGGGCCGAGCGCAGAAGTGGTCCTGCA
ACTTTATCCGCCTCCATCCAGTCTATTAATTGTTGCCGGGAAGCTAGAGTAAGTAGTTCGCCAGTTAATA
GTTTGCGCAACGTTGTTGCCATTGCTACAGGCATCGTGGTGTCACGCTCGTCGTTTGGTATGGCTTCATT
CAGCTCCGGTTCCCAACGATCAAGGCGAGTTACATGATCCCCCATGTTGTGCAAAAAAGCGGTTAGCTCC
TTCGGTCCTCCGATCGTTGTCAGAAGTAAGTTGGCCGCAGTGTTATCACTCATGGTTATGGCAGCACTGC
ATAATTCTCTTACTGTCATGCCATCCGTAAGATGCTTTTCTGTGACTGGTGAGTACTCAACCAAGTCATT
CTGAGAATAGTGTATGCGGCGACCGAGTTGCTCTTGCCCGGCGTCAATACGGGATAATACCGCGCCACAT
AGCAGAACTTTAAAAGTGCTCATCATTGGAAAACGTTCTTCGGGGCGAAAACTCTCAAGGATCTTACCGC
TGTTGAGATCCAGTTCGATGTAACCCACTCGTGCACCCAACTGATCTTCAGCATCTTTTACTTTCACCAG
CGTTTCTGGGTGAGCAAAAACAGGAAGGCAAAATGCCGCAAAAAAGGGAATAAGGGCGACACGGAAATGT
TGAATACTCATACTCTTCCTTTTTCAATATTATTGAAGCATTTATCAGGGTTATTGTCTCATGTCCGCGC
GTT
